Addgene plasmid #221934: FusX DdCBE DddA6 1397N
Purpose: (Empty Backbone) Backbone plasmid for FusX-based assembly of DdCBE arm with DddA6 1397N
Depositing lab: Stephen Ekker. Depositing organization: Mayo Foundation for Medical Education and Research. Publication: Unconstrained Precision Mitochondrial Genome Editing with alphaDdCBEs. Castillo SR, Simone BW, Clark KJ, Devaux P, Ekker SC. Hum Gene Ther. 2024 Sep 24. doi: 10.1089/hum.2024.073. PubMed 39212664.
Backbone
  Vector backbone: pCMV
  Backbone size (bp): 4717
  Vector type: Synthetic Biology
  Selectable markers: Blasticidin
  Tag / fusion protein: 3xFLAG (N terminal on backbone)
Growth in bacteria
  Bacterial resistance: Ampicillin, 100 μg/mL
  Growth temperature: 37°C
  Growth strain: NEB Stable
  Copy number: High Copy
Gene/Insert
  Gene/Insert name: None
  Mutation: DddA: Q1310R, S1330I, T1380I
  Tag / fusion protein: 3xFLAG (N terminal on backbone)
Terms and licenses: Academic/Nonprofit Terms; Industry Terms: Not Available to Industry
Depositor comments: Part of the FusX TALE Base Editor (FusXTBE) platform. Includes synthetic COX8A MTS-3xFLAG-TALE NT-T*-lacZalpha (-)-TALE CTD*-DddA6 1397N-UGI-ATP5B 3'UTR (1844 bp). 5' Cloning Site: PstI (Not Destroyed), 3' Cloning Site: BamHI (Not Destroyed). Please visit https://www.biorxiv.org/content/10.1101/2024.05.13.593977v1 for bioRxiv preprint.
How to cite: FusX DdCBE DddA6 1397N was a gift from Stephen Ekker (Addgene plasmid # 221934 ; http://n2t.net/addgene:221934 ; RRID:Addgene_221934)
