[The description below was written by a language model from this plasmid's Addgene catalogue record and pLannotate feature annotations shown in this document.]
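Description:
FusX DdCBE DddA6 1397N is an empty receiver backbone from the FusX TALE Base Editor (FusXTBE) platform, built on a pCMV mammalian expression vector. It is used to assemble one arm of a DddA-derived cytosine base editor (DdCBE) for mitochondrial genome editing. It is maintained in E. coli through a high-copy ColE1/pUC origin with ampicillin resistance, and it also carries an f1 origin. For selection in mammalian cells, an SV40 promoter/EM7 promoter cassette drives blasticidin S deaminase, followed by an SV40 polyadenylation signal. Short bleomycin-resistance fragments annotated next to it appear to be remnants of the parental backbone.

The CMV enhancer/promoter, with a downstream T7 promoter, drives a synthetic open reading frame of about 1.8 kb cloned between PstI and BamHI sites. This frame begins with a COX8A mitochondrial targeting sequence and an N-terminal 3xFLAG tag, followed by the TALE N-terminal domain. Next comes a reverse-oriented lacZα stuffer with its own lac promoter and operator, which sits where the customised TALE repeat array will be inserted by FusX assembly. Loss of this stuffer presumably allows blue/white screening for successful assembly. Downstream are a TALE C-terminal domain, the N-terminal half of the DddA double-stranded DNA cytidine deaminase split at position 1397, a uracil glycosylase inhibitor (UGI) and an ATP5B 3'UTR. The DddA portion is the DddA6 variant, with the Q1310R, S1330I and T1380I substitutions. UGI blocks excision of the uracil produced by deamination and so favours C-to-T conversion. As the split half is expected to be inactive alone, the finished arm is meant to be paired with a second TALE arm carrying the complementary DddA half, so that deaminase activity is reconstituted at the chosen mitochondrial DNA site.
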