Features (pLannotate 1.2.2; 32 found; start..end, strand, type, name):
     60..112     -  misc_feature   bom (fragment): basis of mobility region from pBR322
    267..646     +  enhancer       CMV enhancer: human cytomegalovirus immediate early enhancer
    647..850     +  promoter       CMV promoter: human cytomegalovirus (CMV) immediate early promoter
    846..879     +  LTR            5' LTR (truncated) (fragment): truncated 5' long terminal repeat (LTR) from HIV-1
    895..913     +  promoter       T7 promoter: promoter for bacteriophage T7 RNA polymerase
    942..1025    +  CDS            COX8A (fragment): COX8A_HUMAN - Also known as COX8, COX8L. Experimental evidence at protein level: Swiss-Prot protein existence level 1. Component of the cytochrome c oxidase, the last enzyme in the mitochondrial electron transport chain which drives oxidative phosphorylation. The respiratory chain contains 3 multisubunit complexes succinate dehydrogenase (complex II, CII), ubiquinol- cytochrome c oxidoreductase (cytochrome b-c1 complex, complex III, CIII) and cytochrome c oxidase (complex IV, CIV), that cooperate to transfer electrons derived from NADH and succinate to molecular oxygen, creating an electrochem
   1026..1091    +  CDS            3xFLAG: three tandem FLAG® epitope tags, followed by an enterokinase cleavage site
   1104..1505    +  CDS            avrXa10 (fragment): AVX10_XANOO - Experimental evidence at protein level: Swiss-Prot protein existence level 1. Avirulence protein. Induces the hypersensitive response (HR)in rice plants carrying the resistance gene Xa10. Activity depends on the presence of the core repeat domains; replacement with repeat domains from other proteins (AvrBs3 of X.euvesicatoria (AC P14727) or AvrXa7 of this organism) does not elicit the HR. Probably acts as a transcription factor in its host plant (rice) to induce plant resistance or disease. From Xanthomonas oryzae pv. oryzae.
   1539..1694    -  CDS            lacZα (fragment): LacZα fragment of β-galactosidase; lacZ fragment
   1702..1720    +  promoter       T7 promoter: promoter for bacteriophage T7 RNA polymerase
   1729..1752    -  misc_feature   MCS (fragment): pBluescript multiple cloning site
   1768..1786    -  promoter       T3 promoter: promoter for bacteriophage T3 RNA polymerase
   1831..1847    -  protein_bind   lac operator: The lac repressor binds to the lac operator to inhibit transcription in E. coli. This inhibition can be relieved by adding lactose or isopropyl-β-D-thiogalactopyranoside (IPTG). lac repressor encoded by lacI
   1855..1885    -  promoter       lac promoter: promoter for the E. coli lac operon
   1900..1921    -  protein_bind   CAP binding site: CAP binding activates transcription in the presence of cAMP. E. coli catabolite activator protein
   2032..2367    +  CDS            dddA (fragment): DDDA_BURC1 - Experimental evidence at protein level: Swiss-Prot protein existence level 1. Toxic component of a toxin-immunity protein module, which functions as a cellular contact-dependent growth inhibition (CDI) system. CDI modules allow bacteria to communicate with and inhibit the growth of closely related neighboring bacteria in a contact-dependent fashion. Bacteria that have this module inhibit or kill bacteria without it, giving them a growth advantage. Probably specifically inhibited by cognate immunity protein DddI (Probable). The C-terminal 163 residue fragment has double-stranded DN
   2377..2625    +  CDS            UGI: UNGI_BPPB2 - Experimental evidence at protein level: Swiss-Prot protein existence level 1. This protein binds specifically and reversibly to the host uracil-DNA glycosylase, preventing removal of uracil residues from PBS2 DNA by the host uracil-excision repair system. From Bacillus phage PBS2 (Bacteriophage PBS2).
   2783..2804    +  promoter       SV40 promoter (fragment): SV40 enhancer and early promoter
   2825..3253    +  rep_origin     f1 ori (sequence partly withheld): f1 bacteriophage origin of replication; arrow indicates direction of (+) strand synthesis
   3267..3596    +  promoter       SV40 promoter: SV40 enhancer and early promoter
   3644..3691    +  promoter       EM7 promoter: synthetic bacterial promoter&nbsp
   3710..4108    +  CDS            BSD: blasticidin S deaminase; Aspergillus terreus BSD; confers resistance to blasticidin
   4109..4136    +  CDS            BleoR (fragment): antibiotic-binding protein; Sh ble from Streptoalloteichus hindustanus; confers resistance to bleomycin, phleomycin, and Zeocin™
   4146..4271    +  CDS            ble (fragment): BLE_KLEPN - Experimental evidence at protein level: Swiss-Prot protein existence level 1. Binding protein with a strong affinity to the bleomycin family of antibiotics. Binds to CL990; an antimitotic-antibiotic compound. From Klebsiella pneumoniae.
   4266..4387    +  polyA_signal   SV40 poly(A) signal: SV40 polyadenylation signal
   4460..4476    -  protein_bind   lac operator: The lac repressor binds to the lac operator to inhibit transcription in E. coli. This inhibition can be relieved by adding lactose or isopropyl-β-D-thiogalactopyranoside (IPTG). lac repressor encoded by lacI
   4484..4514    -  promoter       lac promoter: promoter for the E. coli lac operon
   4529..4550    -  protein_bind   CAP binding site: CAP binding activates transcription in the presence of cAMP. E. coli catabolite activator protein
   4563..4655    -  CDS            lacI (fragment): lac repressor; lacI; The lac repressor binds to the lac operator to inhibit transcription in E. coli. This inhibition can be relieved by adding lactose or isopropyl-β-D-thiogalactopyranoside (IPTG).
   4838..5426    -  rep_origin     ori: high-copy-number ColE1/pMB1/pBR322/pUC origin of replication
   5597..6457    -  CDS            AmpR: β-lactamase; bla; confers resistance to ampicillin, carbenicillin, and related antibiotics
   6458..1       -  promoter       AmpR promoter (across the origin): bla
>Addgene plasmid #221934 | FusX DdCBE DddA6 1397N | addgene full sequence | sequence record 438634 | Addgene NGS Result
GCACATTTCCCCGAAAAGTGCCACCTGACGTCGACGGATCGGGAGATCTCCCGATCCCCTATGGTGCACT
CTCAGTACAATCTGCTCTGATGCCGCATAGTTAAGCCAGTATCTGCTCCCTGCTTGTGTGTTGGAGGTCG
CTGAGTAGTGCGCGAGCAAAATTTAAGCTACAACAAGGCAAGGCTTGACCGACAATTGCATGAAGAATCT
GCTTAGGGTTAGGCGTTTTGCGCTGCTTCGCGATGTACGGGCCAGATATACGCGTTGACATTGATTATTG
ACTAGTTATTAATAGTAATCAATTACGGGGTCATTAGTTCATAGCCCATATATGGAGTTCCGCGTTACAT
AACTTACGGTAAATGGCCCGCCTGGCTGACCGCCCAACGACCCCCGCCCATTGACGTCAATAATGACGTA
TGTTCCCATAGTAACGCCAATAGGGACTTTCCATTGACGTCAATGGGTGGAGTATTTACGGTAAACTGCC
CACTTGGCAGTACATCAAGTGTATCATATGCCAAGTACGCCCCCTATTGACGTCAATGACGGTAAATGGC
CCGCCTGGCATTATGCCCAGTACATGACCTTATGGGACTTTCCTACTTGGCAGTACATCTACGTATTAGT
CATCGCTATTACCATGGTGATGCGGTTTTGGCAGTACATCAATGGGCGTGGATAGCGGTTTGACTCACGG
GGATTTCCAAGTCTCCACCCCATTGACGTCAATGGGAGTTTGTTTTGGCACCAAAATCAACGGGACTTTC
CAAAATGTCGTAACAACTCCGCCCCATTGACGCAAATGGGCGGTAGGCGTGTACGGTGGGAGGTCTATAT
AAGCAGAGCTCTCTGGCTAACTAGAGAACCCACTGCTTACTGGCTTATCGAAATTAATACGACTCACTAT
AGGGAGACCCAAGCTGGCTAGCACCATGGCCTCCGTTCTGACCCCGCTGCTGCTGCGTGGCCTGACCGGC
TCCGCTCGTCGTCTGCCAGTTCCGCGTGCGAAAATCCATTCCCTGGACTACAAAGACCATGACGGTGATT
ATAAAGATCATGACATCGATTACAAGGATGACGATGACAAGATGGACATCGCGGATCTGCGTACCCTGGG
TTACAGCCAGCAGCAGCAGGAGAAGATCAAGCCGAAGGTGCGCAGCACCGTGGCTCAGCACCACGAAGCC
CTGGTGGGCCACGGTTTCACCCACGCTCACATCGTGGCCCTGAGCCAGCACCCAGCCGCGCTGGGCACCG
TGGCCGTGAAATATCAGGACATGATTGCTGCCCTGCCAGAGGCCACCCATGAAGCTATTGTGGGCGTGGG
CAAGCAGTGGAGCGGTGCTCGTGCGCTGGAGGCGCTGCTGACCGTGGCTGGTGAACTGCGTGGTCCGCCG
CTGCAGCTGGATACCGGCCAGCTGCTGAAAATCGCGAAACGTGGCGGTGTGACCGCTGTGGAAGCTGTGC
ATGCCTGGCGTAATGCTCTGACCGGTGCCCCCCTGGAGACGGGCGCCTTAGCTACAGGGCGCGTCCCATT
CGCCATTCAGGCTGCGCAACTGTTGGGAAGGGCGATCGGTGCGGGCCTCTTCGCTATTACGCCAGCTGGC
GAAAGGGGGATGTGCTGCAAGGCGATTAAGTTGGGTAACGCCAGGGTTTTCCCAGTCACGACGTTGTAAA
ACGACGGCCAGTGAGCGCGCGTAATACGACTCACTATAGGGCGAATTGGGTACCGGGCCCCCCCTCGAGG
TCCTCCAGCTTTTGTTCCCTTTAGTGAGGGTTAATTGCGCGCTTGGCGTAATCATGGTCATAGCTGTTTC
CTGTGTGAAATTGTTATCCGCTCACAATTCCACACAACATACGAGCCGGAAGCATAAAGTGTAAAGCCTG
GGGTGCCTAATGAGTGAGCTAACTCACATTAATTGCGTTGCGCTCACTGCCCGCTTTCCACCGGTCGTCT
CCAACGATCACCTGGTGGCCCTGGCCTGCCTGGGCGGTCGTCCGGCCCTGGATGCGGTGAAGAAAGGCCT
GGGTGGATCCGGCAGCTACGCCCTGGGTCCGTATCAGATTAGCGCCCCGCAGCTGCCAGCTTACAATGGT
CGGACCGTGGGTACCTTCTACTATGTGAACGACGCGGGCGGTCTGGAGAGCAAGGTGTTTATCAGCGGCG
GTCCAACCCCGTACCCAAACTATGCCAATGCCGGTCATGTGGAGGGTCAGAGCGCCCTGTTCATGCGTGA
TAACGGCATCAGCGAGGGTCTGGTGTTCCACAACAACCCGGAAGGCACCTGCGGTTTTTGCGTGAACATG
ATCGAGACCCTGCTGCCGGAAAACGCGAAAATGACCGTGGTGCCGCCGGAAGGTTCTGGCGGCTCAACTA
ATCTGAGCGACATCATTGAGAAGGAGACTGGGAAACAGCTGGTCATTCAGGAGTCCATCCTGATGCTGCC
TGAGGAGGTGGAGGAAGTGATCGGCAACAAGCCAGAGTCTGACATCCTGGTGCACACCGCCTACGACGAG
TCCACAGATGAGAATGTGATGCTGCTGACCTCTGACGCCCCCGAGTATAAGCCTTGGGCCCTGGTCATCC
AGGATTCTAACGGCGAGAATAAGATCAAGATGCTGTGATAAGGGGTCTTTGTCCTCTGTACTGTCTCTCT
CCTTGCCCCTAACCCAAAAAGCTTCATTTTTCTGTGTAGGCTGCACAAGAGCCTTGATTGAAGATATATT
CTTTCTGAACAGTATTTAAGGTTTCCAATAAAATGTACACCCCTCAGAACTTCTGAGGCGGAAAGAACCA
GCTGGGGCTCTAGGGGGTATCCCC
[124 nt withheld, positions 2825-2948]
C
[91 nt withheld, positions 2950-3040]
A
[49 nt withheld, positions 3042-3090]
CCTTTGACGTTGGAGTCCACGTTCTTT
[37 nt withheld, positions 3118-3154]
ACCCTATCTCGGTCTATTCTTTTGATTTATAAGGGATTTTGCCGATTTCGGCCTATTGGTTAAAAAATGA
GCTGATTTAACAAAAATTTAACGCGAATTAATTCTGTGGAATGTGTGTCAGTTAGGGTGTGGAAAGTCCC
CAGGCTCCCCAGCAGGCAGAAGTATGCAAAGCATGCATCTCAATTAGTCAGCAACCAGGTGTGGAAAGTC
CCCAGGCTCCCCAGCAGGCAGAAGTATGCAAAGCATGCATCTCAATTAGTCAGCAACCATAGTCCCGCCC
CTAACTCCGCCCATCCCGCCCCTAACTCCGCCCAGTTCCGCCCATTCTCCGCCCCATGGCTGACTAATTT
TTTTTATTTATGCAGAGGCCGAGGCCGCCTCTGCCTCTGAGCTATTCCAGAAGTAGTGAGGAGGCTTTTT
TGGAGGCCTAGGCTTTTGCAAAAAGCTCCCGGGAGCTTGTATATCCATTTTCGGATCTGATCAGCACGTG
TTGACAATTAATCATCGGCATAGTATATCGGCATAGTATAATACGACAAGGTGAGGAACTAAACCATGGC
CAAGCCTTTGTCTCAAGAAGAATCCACCCTCATTGAAAGAGCAACGGCTACAATCAACAGCATCCCCATC
TCTGAAGACTACAGCGTCGCCAGCGCAGCTCTCTCTAGCGACGGCCGCATCTTCACTGGTGTCAATGTAT
ATCATTTTACTGGGGGACCTTGTGCAGAACTCGTGGTGCTGGGCACTGCTGCTGCTGCGGCAGCTGGCAA
CCTGACTTGTATCGTCGCGATCGGAAATGAGAACAGGGGCATCTTGAGCCCCTGCGGACGGTGCCGACAG
GTGCTTCTCGATCTGCATCCTGGGATCAAAGCCATAGTGAAGGACAGTGATGGACAGCCGACGGCAGTTG
GGATTCGTGAATTGCTGCCCTCTGGTTATGTGTGGGAGGGCTAAGCACTTCGTGGCCGAGGAGCAGGACT
GACACGTGCTACGAGATTTCGATTCCACCGCCGCCTTCTATGAAAGGTTGGGCTTCGGAATCGTTTTCCG
GGACGCCGGCTGGATGATCCTCCAGCGCGGGGATCTCATGCTGGAGTTCTTCGCCCACCCCAACTTGTTT
ATTGCAGCTTATAATGGTTACAAATAAAGCAATAGCATCACAAATTTCACAAATAAAGCATTTTTTTCAC
TGCATTCTAGTTGTGGTTTGTCCAAACTCATCAATGTATCTTATCATGTCTGTATACCGTCGACCTCTAG
CTAGAGCTTGGCGTAATCATGGTCATAGCTGTTTCCTGTGTGAAATTGTTATCCGCTCACAATTCCACAC
AACATACGAGCCGGAAGCATAAAGTGTAAAGCCTGGGGTGCCTAATGAGTGAGCTAACTCACATTAATTG
CGTTGCGCTCACTGCCCGCTTTCCAGTCGGGAAACCTGTCGTGCCAGCTGCATTAATGAATCGGCCAACG
CGCGGGGAGAGGCGGTTTGCGTATTGGGCGCTCTTCCGCTTCCTCGCTCACTGACTCGCTGCGCTCGGTC
GTTCGGCTGCGGCGAGCGGTATCAGCTCACTCAAAGGCGGTAATACGGTTATCCACAGAATCAGGGGATA
ACGCAGGAAAGAACATGTGAGCAAAAGGCCAGCAAAAGGCCAGGAACCGTAAAAAGGCCGCGTTGCTGGC
GTTTTTCCATAGGCTCCGCCCCCCTGACGAGCATCACAAAAATCGACGCTCAAGTCAGAGGTGGCGAAAC
CCGACAGGACTATAAAGATACCAGGCGTTTCCCCCTGGAAGCTCCCTCGTGCGCTCTCCTGTTCCGACCC
TGCCGCTTACCGGATACCTGTCCGCCTTTCTCCCTTCGGGAAGCGTGGCGCTTTCTCATAGCTCACGCTG
TAGGTATCTCAGTTCGGTGTAGGTCGTTCGCTCCAAGCTGGGCTGTGTGCACGAACCCCCCGTTCAGCCC
GACCGCTGCGCCTTATCCGGTAACTATCGTCTTGAGTCCAACCCGGTAAGACACGACTTATCGCCACTGG
CAGCAGCCACTGGTAACAGGATTAGCAGAGCGAGGTATGTAGGCGGTGCTACAGAGTTCTTGAAGTGGTG
GCCTAACTACGGCTACACTAGAAGAACAGTATTTGGTATCTGCGCTCTGCTGAAGCCAGTTACCTTCGGA
AAAAGAGTTGGTAGCTCTTGATCCGGCAAACAAACCACCGCTGGTAGCGGTGGTTTTTTTGTTTGCAAGC
AGCAGATTACGCGCAGAAAAAAAGGATCTCAAGAAGATCCTTTGATCTTTTCTACGGGGTCTGACGCTCA
GTGGAACGAAAACTCACGTTAAGGGATTTTGGTCATGAGATTATCAAAAAGGATCTTCACCTAGATCCTT
TTAAATTAAAAATGAAGTTTTAAATCAATCTAAAGTATATATGAGTAAACTTGGTCTGACAGTTACCAAT
GCTTAATCAGTGAGGCACCTATCTCAGCGATCTGTCTATTTCGTTCATCCATAGTTGCCTGACTCCCCGT
CGTGTAGATAACTACGATACGGGAGGGCTTACCATCTGGCCCCAGTGCTGCAATGATACCGCGAGACCCA
CGCTCACCGGCTCCAGATTTATCAGCAATAAACCAGCCAGCCGGAAGGGCCGAGCGCAGAAGTGGTCCTG
CAACTTTATCCGCCTCCATCCAGTCTATTAATTGTTGCCGGGAAGCTAGAGTAAGTAGTTCGCCAGTTAA
TAGTTTGCGCAACGTTGTTGCCATTGCTACAGGCATCGTGGTGTCACGCTCGTCGTTTGGTATGGCTTCA
TTCAGCTCCGGTTCCCAACGATCAAGGCGAGTTACATGATCCCCCATGTTGTGCAAAAAAGCGGTTAGCT
CCTTCGGTCCTCCGATCGTTGTCAGAAGTAAGTTGGCCGCAGTGTTATCACTCATGGTTATGGCAGCACT
GCATAATTCTCTTACTGTCATGCCATCCGTAAGATGCTTTTCTGTGACTGGTGAGTACTCAACCAAGTCA
TTCTGAGAATAGTGTATGCGGCGACCGAGTTGCTCTTGCCCGGCGTCAATACGGGATAATACCGCGCCAC
ATAGCAGAACTTTAAAAGTGCTCATCATTGGAAAACGTTCTTCGGGGCGAAAACTCTCAAGGATCTTACC
GCTGTTGAGATCCAGTTCGATGTAACCCACTCGTGCACCCAACTGATCTTCAGCATCTTTTACTTTCACC
AGCGTTTCTGGGTGAGCAAAAACAGGAAGGCAAAATGCCGCAAAAAAGGGAATAAGGGCGACACGGAAAT
GTTGAATACTCATACTCTTCCTTTTTCAATATTATTGAAGCATTTATCAGGGTTATTGTCTCATGAGCGG
ATACATATTTGAATGTATTTAGAAAAATAAACAAATAGGGGTTCCGC
