>Addgene plasmid #221934 | FusX DdCBE DddA6 1397N | depositor partial sequence | sequence record 434575 | Partial
ATGGCCTCCGTTCTGACCCCGCTGCTGCTGCGTGGCCTGACCGGCTCCGCTCGTCGTCTGCCAGTTCCGC
GTGCGAAAATCCATTCCCTGGACTACAAAGACCATGACGGTGATTATAAAGATCATGACATCGATTACAA
GGATGACGATGACAAGATGGACATCGCGGATCTGCGTACCCTGGGTTACAGCCAGCAGCAGCAGGAGAAG
ATCAAGCCGAAGGTGCGCAGCACCGTGGCTCAGCACCACGAAGCCCTGGTGGGCCACGGTTTCACCCACG
CTCACATCGTGGCCCTGAGCCAGCACCCAGCCGCGCTGGGCACCGTGGCCGTGAAATATCAGGACATGAT
TGCTGCCCTGCCAGAGGCCACCCATGAAGCTATTGTGGGCGTGGGCAAGCAGTGGAGCGGTGCTCGTGCG
CTGGAGGCGCTGCTGACCGTGGCTGGTGAACTGCGTGGTCCGCCGCTGCAGCTGGATACCGGCCAGCTGC
TGAAAATCGCGAAACGTGGCGGTGTGACCGCTGTGGAAGCTGTGCATGCCTGGCGTAATGCTCTGACCGG
TGCCCCCCTGGAGACGGGCGCCTTAGCTACAGGGCGCGTCCCATTCGCCATTCAGGCTGCGCAACTGTTG
GGAAGGGCGATCGGTGCGGGCCTCTTCGCTATTACGCCAGCTGGCGAAAGGGGGATGTGCTGCAAGGCGA
TTAAGTTGGGTAACGCCAGGGTTTTCCCAGTCACGACGTTGTAAAACGACGGCCAGTGAGCGCGCGTAAT
ACGACTCACTATAGGGCGAATTGGGTACCGGGCCCCCCCTCGAGGTCCTCCAGCTTTTGTTCCCTTTAGT
GAGGGTTAATTGCGCGCTTGGCGTAATCATGGTCATAGCTGTTTCCTGTGTGAAATTGTTATCCGCTCAC
AATTCCACACAACATACGAGCCGGAAGCATAAAGTGTAAAGCCTGGGGTGCCTAATGAGTGAGCTAACTC
ACATTAATTGCGTTGCGCTCACTGCCCGCTTTCCACCGGTCGTCTCCAACGATCACCTGGTGGCCCTGGC
CTGCCTGGGCGGTCGTCCGGCCCTGGATGCGGTGAAGAAAGGCCTGGGTGGATCCGGCAGCTACGCCCTG
GGTCCGTATCAGATTAGCGCCCCGCAGCTGCCAGCTTACAATGGTCGGACCGTGGGTACCTTCTACTATG
TGAACGACGCGGGCGGTCTGGAGAGCAAGGTGTTTATCAGCGGCGGTCCAACCCCGTACCCAAACTATGC
CAATGCCGGTCATGTGGAGGGTCAGAGCGCCCTGTTCATGCGTGATAACGGCATCAGCGAGGGTCTGGTG
TTCCACAACAACCCGGAAGGCACCTGCGGTTTTTGCGTGAACATGATCGAGACCCTGCTGCCGGAAAACG
CGAAAATGACCGTGGTGCCGCCGGAAGGTTCTGGCGGCTCAACTAATCTGAGCGACATCATTGAGAAGGA
GACTGGGAAACAGCTGGTCATTCAGGAGTCCATCCTGATGCTGCCTGAGGAGGTGGAGGAAGTGATCGGC
AACAAGCCAGAGTCTGACATCCTGGTGCACACCGCCTACGACGAGTCCACAGATGAGAATGTGATGCTGC
TGACCTCTGACGCCCCCGAGTATAAGCCTTGGGCCCTGGTCATCCAGGATTCTAACGGCGAGAATAAGAT
CAAGATGCTGTGATAAGGGGTCTTTGTCCTCTGTACTGTCTCTCTCCTTGCCCCTAACCCAAAAAGCTTC
ATTTTTCTGTGTAGGCTGCACAAGAGCCTTGATTGAAGATATATTCTTTCTGAACAGTATTTAAGGTTTC
CAATAAAATGTACACCCCTCAGAA
